>Addgene plasmid #172805 | pLBT0090 | addgene full sequence | sequence record 347871 | Addgene NGS Result
CGCTTTACTTGTCTTCTGCACGAAGTGGTTTAAACTATCAGTGTTTGACAGGATATATTGGCGGGTAAAC
CTAAGAGAAAAGAGCGTTTATTAGAATAATCGGATATTTAAAAGGGCGTGAAAAGGTTTATCCGTTCGTC
CATTTGTATGTGCATGCCAACCACAGGGTTCCCCAGATCAGGCGCTGGCTGCTGAACCCCCAGCCGGAAC
TGACCCCACAAGGCCCTAGCGTTTGCAATGCACCAGGTCATCATTGACCCAGGCGTGTTCCACCAGGCCG
CTGCCTCGCAACTCTTCGCAGGCTTCGCCGACCTGCTCGCGCCACTTCTTCACGCGGGTGGAATCCGATC
CGCACATGAGGCGGAAGGTTTCCAGCTTGAGCGGGTACGGCTCCCGGTGCGAGCTGAAATAGTCGAACAT
CCGTCGGGCCGTCGGCGACAGCTTGCGGTACTTCTCCCATATGAATTTCGTGTAGTGGTCGCCAGCAAAC
AGCACGACGATTTCCTCGTCGATCAGGACCTGGCAACGGGACGTTTTCTTGCCACGGTCCAGGACGCGGA
AGCGGTGCAGCAGCGACACCGATTCCAGGTGCCCAACGCGGTCGGACGTGAAGCCCATCGCCGTCGCCTG
TAGGCGCGACAGGCATTCCTCGGCCTTCGTGTAATACCGGCCATTGATCGACCAGCCCAGGTCCTGGCAA
AGCTCGTAGAACGTGAAGGTGATCGGCTCGCCGATAGGGGTGCGCTTCGCGTACTCCAACACCTGCTGCC
ACACCAGTTCGTCATCGTCGGCCCGCAGCTCGACGCCGGTGTAGGTGATCTTCACGTCCTTGTTGACGTG
GAAAATGACCTTGTTTTGCAGCGCCTCGCGCGGGATTTTCTTGTTGCGCGTGGTGAACAGGGCAGAGCGG
GCCGTGTCGTTTGGCATCGCTCGCATCGTGTCCGGCCACGGCGCAATATCGAACAAGGAAAGCTGCATTT
CCTTGATCTGCTGCTTCGTGTGTTTCAGCAACGCGGCCTGCTTGGCCTCGCTGACCTGTTTTGCCAGGTC
CTCGCCGGCGGTTTTTCGCTTCTTGGTCGTCATAGTTCCTCGCGTGTCGATGGTCATCGACTTCGCCAAA
CCTGCCGCCTCCTGTTCAAGACGACGCGAACGCTCCACGGCGGCCGATGGCGCGGGCAGGGCAGGGGGAG
CCAGTTGCACGCTGTCGCGCTCGATCTTGGCCGTAGCTTGCTGGACCATCGAGCCGACGGACTGGAAGGT
TTCGCGGGGCGCACGCATGACGGTGCGGCTTGCGATGGTTTCGGCATCCTCGGCGGAAAACCCCGCGTCG
ATCAGTTCTTGCCTGTATGCCTTCCGGTCAAACGTCCGATTCATTCACCCTCCTTGCGGGATTGCCCCGA
CTCACGCCGGGGCAATGTGCCCTTATTCCTGATTTGACCCGCCTGGTGCCTTGGTGTCCAGATAATCCAC
CTTATCGGCAATGAAGTCGGTCCCGTAGACCGTCTGGCCGTCCTTCTCGTACTTGGTATTCCGAATCTTG
CCCTGCACGAATACCAGCGACCCCTTGCCCAAATACTTGCCGTGGGCCTCGGCCTGAGAGCCAAAACACT
TGATGCGGAAGAAGTCGGTGCGCTCCTGCTTGTCGCCGGCATCGTTGCGCCACATCTAGGATCTGCCAGG
AACCGTAAAAAGGCCGCGTTGCTGGCGTTTTTCCATAGGCTCCGCCCCCCTGACGAGCATCACAAAAATC
GACGCTCAAGTCAGAGGTGGCGAAACCCGACAGGACTATAAAGATACCAGGCGTTTCCCCCTGGAAGCTC
CCTCGTGCGCTCTCCTGTTCCGACCCTGCCGCTTACCGGATACCTGTCCGCCTTTCTCCCTTCGGGAAGC
GTGGCGCTTTCTCATAGCTCACGCTGTAGGTATCTCAGTTCGGTGTAGGTCGTTCGCTCCAAGCTGGGCT
GTGTGCACGAACCCCCCGTTCAGCCCGACCGCTGCGCCTTATCCGGTAACTATCGTCTTGAGTCCAACCC
GGTAAGACACGACTTATCGCCACTGGCAGCAGCCACTGGTAACAGGATTAGCAGAGCGAGGTATGTAGGC
GGTGCTACAGAGTTCTTGAAGTGGTGGCCTAACTACGGCTACACTAGAAGAACAGTATTTGGTATCTGCG
CTCTGCTGAAGCCAGTTACCTTCGGAAAAAGAGTTGGTAGCTCTTGATCCGGCAAACAAACCACCGCTGG
TAGCGGTGGTTTTTTTGTTTGCAAGCAGCAGATTACGCGCAGAAAAAAAGGATCTCAAGAAGATCCTTTG
ATCTTTTCTACGGGGTCTGACGCTCAGTGGAACGAAAACTCACGTTAAGGGATTTTGGTCATGAGATTAT
CAAAAAGGATCTTCACCTAGATCCTTTTAAATTAAAAATGAAGTTTTAAATCAATCTAAAGTATATATGA
GTAAACTTGGTCTGACAGTTACCAATGCTTAATCAGTGAGGCACCTATCTCAGCGATCTGTCTATTTCGT
TCATCCATAGTTGCCTGACTCCCCGTCGTGTAGATAACTACGATACGGGAGGGCTTACCATCTGGCCCCA
GTGCTGCAATGATACCGCGAGAACCACGCTCACCGGCTCCAGATTTATCAGCAATAAACCAGCCAGCCGG
AAGGGCCGAGCGCAGAAGTGGTCCTGCAACTTTATCCGCCTCCATCCAGTCTATTAATTGTTGCCGGGAA
GCTAGAGTAAGTAGTTCGCCAGTTAATAGTTTGCGCAACGTTGTTGCCATTGCTACAGGCATCGTGGTGT
CACGCTCGTCGTTTGGTATGGCTTCATTCAGCTCCGGTTCCCAACGATCAAGGCGAGTTACATGATCCCC
CATGTTGTGCAAAAAAGCGGTTAGCTCCTTCGGTCCTCCGATCGTTGTCAGAAGTAAGTTGGCCGCAGTG
TTATCACTCATGGTTATGGCAGCACTGCATAATTCTCTTACTGTCATGCCATCCGTAAGATGCTTTTCTG
TGACTGGTGAGTACTCAACCAAGTCATTCTGAGAATAGTGTATGCGGCGACCGAGTTGCTCTTGCCCGGC
GTCAATACGGGATAATACCGCGCCACATAGCAGAACTTTAAAAGTGCTCATCATTGGAAAACGTTCTTCG
GGGCGAAAACTCTCAAGGATCTTACCGCTGTTGAGATCCAGTTCGATGTAACCCACTCGTGCACCCAACT
GATCTTCAGCATCTTTTACTTTCACCAGCGTTTCTGGGTGAGCAAAAACAGGAAGGCAAAATGCCGCAAA
AAAGGGAATAAGGGCGACACGGAAATGTTGAATACTCATACTCTTCCTTTTTCAATATTATTGAAGCATT
TATCAAGGTTATTGTCTCATGAGCGGATACATATTTGAATGTATTTAGAAAAATAAACAAATAGGGGTTC
CGCGCACGAATTGGCCAGCGCTGCCATTTTTGGGGTGAGGCCGTTCGCGGCCGAGGGGCGCAGCCCCTGG
GGGGATGGGAGGCCCGCGTTAGCGGGCCGGGAGGGTTCGAGAAGGGGGGGCACCCCCCTTCGGCGTGCGC
GGTCACGCGCACAGGGCGCAGCCCTGGTTAAAAACAAGGTTTATAAATATTGGTTTAAAAGCAGGTTAAA
AGACAGGTTAGCGGTGGCCGAAAAACGGGCGGAAACCCTTGCAAATGCTGGATTTTCTGCCTGTGGACAG
CCCCTCAAATGTCAATAGGTGCGCCCCTCATCTGTCAGCACTCTGCCCCTCAAGTGTCAAGGATCGCGCC
CCTCATCTGTCAGTAGTCGCGCCCCTCAAGTGTCAATACCGCAGGGCACTTATCCCCAGGCTTGTCCACA
TCATCTGTGGGAAACTCGCGTAAAATCAGGCGTTTTCGCCGATTTGCGAGGCTGGCCAGCTCCACGTCGC
CGGCCGAAATCGAGCCTGCCCCTCATCTGTCAACGCCGCGCCGGGTGAGTCGGCCCCTCAAGTGTCAACG
TCCGCCCCTCATCTGTCAGTGAGGGCCAAGTTTTCCGCGAGGTATCCACAACGCCGGCGGCCGCGGTGTC
TCGCACACGGCTTCGACGGCGTTTCTGGCGCGTTTGCAGGGCCATAGACGGCCGCCAGCCCAGCGGCGAG
GGCAACCAGCCCGGTGAGCGTCGCAAAGGAGATCCTGATCTGACTGATGGGCTGCCTGTATCGAGTGGTG
ATTTTGTGCCGAGCTGCCGGTCGGGGAGCTGTTGGCTGGCTGGTGGCAGGATATATTGTGGTGTAAACAA
ATTGACGCTTAGACAACTTAATAACACATTGCGGACGTTTTTAATGTACTGGGGTGGATGCAGTGGGCCC
CACTCTGTGAAGACAAACTAGAATTCGAGCTCGGAGGAATTCCAATCCCACAAAAATCTGAGCTTAACAG
CACAGTTGCTCCTCTCAGAGCAGAATCGGGTATTCAACACCCTCATATCAACTACTACGTTGTGTATAAC
GGTCCACATGCCGGTATATACGATGACTGGGGTTGTACAAAGGCGGCAACAAACGGCGTTCCCGGAGTTG
CACACAAGAAATTTGCCACTATTACAGAGGCAAGAGCAGCAGCTGACGCGTACACAACAAGTCAGCAAAC
AGACAGGTTGAACTTCATCCCCAAAGGAGAAGCTCAACTCAAGCCCAAGAGCTTTGCTAAGGCCCTAACA
AGCCCACCAAAGCAAAAAGCCCACTGGCTCACGCTAGGAACCAAAAGGCCCAGCAGTGATCCAGCCCCAA
AAGAGATCTCCTTTGCCCCGGAGATTACAATGGACGATTTCCTCTATCTTTACGATCTAGGAAGGAAGTT
CGAAGGTGAAGGTGACGACACTATGTTCACCACTGATAATGAGAAGGTTAGCCTCTTCAATTTCAGAAAG
AATGCTGACCCACAGATGGTTAGAGAGGCCTACGCAGCAAGTCTCATCAAGACGATCTACCCGAGTAACA
ATCTCCAGGAGATCAAATACCTTCCCAAGAAGGTTAAAGATGCAGTCAAAAGATTCAGGACTAATTGCAT
CAAGAACACAGAGAAAGACATATTTCTCAAGATCAGAAGTACTATTCCAGTATGGACGATTCAAGGCTTG
CTTCATAAACCAAGGCAAGTAATAGAGATTGGAGTCTCTAAAAAGGTAGTTCCTACTGAATCTAAGGCCA
TGCATGGAGTCTAAGATTCAAATCGAGGATCTAACAGAACTCGCCGTCAAGACTGGCGAACAGTTCATAC
AGAGTCTTTTACGACTCAATGACAAGAAGAAAATCTTCGTCAACATGGTGGAGCACGACACTCTGGTCTA
CTCCAAAAATGTCAAAGATACAGTCTCAGAAGATCAAAGGGCTATTGAGACTTTTCAACAAAGGATAATT
TCGGGAAACCTCCTCGGATTCCATTGCCCAGCTATCTGTCACTTCATCGAAAGGACAGTAGAAAAGGAAG
GTGGCTCCTACAAATGCCATCATTGCGATAAAGGAAAGGCTATCATTCAAGATCTCTCTGCCGACAGTGG
TCCCAAAGATGGACCCCCACCCACGAGGAGCATCGTGGAAAAAGAAGAGGTTCCAACCACGTCTACAAAG
CAAGTGGATTGATGTGACATCTCCACTGACGTAAGGGATGACGCACAATCCCACTATCCTTCGCAAGACC
CTTCCTCTATATAAGGAAGTTCATTTCATTTGGAGAGGACACGCTCGAGTATAAGAGCTCATTTTTACAA
CAATTACCAACAACAACAAACAACAAACAACATTACAATTACATTTACAATTATCGATACAATGGCTTCC
TCTATGCTCTCTTCCGCTACTATGGTTGCCTCTCCGGCTCAGGCCACTATGGTCGCTCCTTTCAACGGAC
TTAAGTCCTCCGCTGCCTTCCCAGCCACCCGCAAGGCTAACAACGACATTACTTCCATCACAAGCAACGG
CGGAAGAGTTAACTGCATGCAGGTCATTTATATTTCTTCTTTCACTTTTTTATTATTCCATATGATTTTT
TTCGGTTCTTTCTTCGAATCTACATAAACTAATATCATTGGAAAAATCGAAAAAATAGGTGTGGCCTCCG
ATTGGAAAGAAGAAGTTTGAGACTCTCTCTTACCTTCCTGACCTTACCGATTCCGAAGGTGCTCAAGACC
AGAGAGAAAACTCCATTGATGTTGTTCAGCAAGGACAACAAAAAGGGAACCAAGGATCAAGTGTCGAAAA
AAGACCTCAACAACGCTTAACCATGGATGTCTCTCCTTTCGGATTGTTGGATCCTTTGTCACCAATGAGG
ACGATGCGACAAATGTTAGATACTATGGACAGGATGTTCGAGGACACTATGCCTGTCTCAGGAAGAAACA
GAGGAGGAAGTGGAGTGTCAGAGATTCGTGCACCGTGGGACATCAAAGAGGAAGAACACGAGATCAAGAT
GCGTTTCGACATGCCTGGACTCTCTAAAGAGGACGTCAAAATCTCTGTAGAAGATAACGTACTTGTGATC
AAAGGAGAGCAGAAGAAGGAGGACAGTGATGATTCTTGGTCTGGAAGAAGCGTTAGCTCATATGGAACAC
GACTTCAGCTCCCAGACAACTGTGAGAAAGACAAGATCAAAGCTGAGCTCAAGAACGGAGTCCTCTTTAT
CACTATCCCTAAGACCAAAGTCGAACGCAAAGTCATCGATGTCCAGATTCAATCTTCGGACTACAAAGAC
CATGACGGTGATTATAAAGATCATGACATCGATTACAAGGATGACGATGACAAGGACCCCAACGAGAAGC
GCGATCACATGGTCCTGCTGGAGTTCGTGACCGCCGCCGGGATCACTCTCGGCATGGACGAGCTGTACAA
GTAAGCTTCTCTAGCTAGAGTCGATCGACAAGCTCGAGTTTCTCCATAATAATGTGTGAGTAGTTCCCAG
ATAAGGGAATTAGGGTTCCTATAGGGTTTCGCTCATGTGTTGAGCATATAAGAAACCCTTAGTATGTATT
TGTATTTGTAAAATACTTCTATCAATAAAATTTCTAATTCCTAAAACCAAAATCCAGTACTAAAATCCAG
AT
Features (pLannotate 1.2.2; 18 found; start..end, strand, type, name):
     46..70      +  misc_feature   RB T-DNA repeat: right border repeat from nopaline C58 T-DNA
    182..202     -  CDS            TetR (fragment): tetracycline resistance regulatory protein; tetR
    229..1374    -  CDS            trfA: TRFA_ECOLX - Experimental evidence at protein level: Swiss-Prot protein existence level 1. Also involved in plasmid copy number control, promoting intermolecular coupling of protein bound iterons at oriV, which inhibits replication initiation. From Escherichia coli.
   1710..2298    -  rep_origin     ori: high-copy-number ColE1/pMB1/pBR322/pUC origin of replication
   2469..3329    -  CDS            AmpR: β-lactamase; bla; confers resistance to ampicillin, carbenicillin, and related antibiotics
   3330..3434    -  promoter       AmpR promoter: bla
   3521..4152    -  rep_origin     oriV: incP origin of replication
   4244..4268    +  misc_feature   LB T-DNA repeat: left border repeat from nopaline C58 T-DNA
   4376..5182    +  CDS            IBMP_CAMVB (fragment): Experimental evidence at protein level: Swiss-Prot protein existence level 1. Enhances the ribosomal termination-reinitiation event leading to the translation of major open reading frames on the polycistronic viral RNAs. From Cauliflower mosaic virus (strain Bari 1) (CaMV).
   5366..5711    +  promoter       CaMV 35S promoter: strong constitutive promoter from cauliflower mosaic virus
   5663..5709    +  promoter       minimal CaMV 35S promoter: minimal 35S promoter from cauliflower mosaic virus
   5740..5793    +  misc_feature   TMV Ω: translational enhancer from the tobacco mosaic virus 5'-leader sequence (Gallie et al., 1988)
   5802..5975    +  CDS            RBCS-1A (fragment): RBS1A_ARATH - Also known as ATS1A. Experimental evidence at protein level: Swiss-Prot protein existence level 1. RuBisCO catalyzes two reactions: the carboxylation of D- ribulose 1,5-bisphosphate, the primary event in carbon dioxide fixation, as well as the oxidative fragmentation of the pentose substrate. Both reactions occur simultaneously and in competition at the same active site. Although the small subunit is not catalytic it is essential for maximal activity. From Arabidopsis thaliana (Mouse-ear cress).
   6079..6159    +  CDS            RBCS-1A (fragment): RBS1A_ARATH - Also known as ATS1A. Experimental evidence at protein level: Swiss-Prot protein existence level 1. RuBisCO catalyzes two reactions: the carboxylation of D- ribulose 1,5-bisphosphate, the primary event in carbon dioxide fixation, as well as the oxidative fragmentation of the pentose substrate. Both reactions occur simultaneously and in competition at the same active site. Although the small subunit is not catalytic it is essential for maximal activity. From Arabidopsis thaliana (Mouse-ear cress).
   6151..6702    +  CDS            HSP21 (fragment): HS25P_ARATH - Also known as HSP25.3. Experimental evidence at protein level: Swiss-Prot protein existence level 1. Chaperone protein required for seedling and chloroplast development under heat stress, probably by maintaining plastid-encoded RNA polymerase (PEP)-dependent transcription. From Arabidopsis thaliana (Mouse-ear cress).
   6709..6774    +  CDS            3xFLAG: three tandem FLAG® epitope tags, followed by an enterokinase cleavage site
   6775..6861    +  CDS            VC155 (fragment): C-terminal fragment of mVenus for use in bimolecular fluorescence complementation (BiFC) (Kodama and Hu, 2010)
   6899..1       +  polyA_signal   CaMV poly(A) signal (across the origin): cauliflower mosaic virus polyadenylation signal
