[The description below was written by a language model from this plasmid's Addgene catalogue record and pLannotate feature annotations shown in this document.]
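Description:
pLBT0090 is a Level 1 Golden Gate/MoClo module built in the pICH47751 acceptor backbone and belongs to the MoBiFC toolkit, a modular bimolecular fluorescence complementation system for analysing protein-protein interactions in chloroplasts. The name indicates a position 3, forward-orientation Level 1 module, meaning it is intended to be combined with other transcription units in a higher-level multigene assembly. The 7,072 nt plasmid is a binary-type vector. It carries nopaline-type left and right T-DNA border repeats flanking the payload. A high-copy ColE1/pUC-type origin supports propagation in E. coli, and the incP oriV with its trfA replication initiator gives broad-host-range maintenance, as needed in Agrobacterium. Selection in bacteria is by ampicillin through the β-lactamase gene. No plant selectable marker is annotated.

The payload is a single plant expression unit. A CaMV 35S promoter, preceded by additional upstream cauliflower mosaic virus sequence annotated as a viral ORF fragment, drives transcription. The tobacco mosaic virus Ω leader acts as a translational enhancer. The coding region begins with sequence from the Arabidopsis RuBisCO small subunit RBCS-1A, which serves as a chloroplast transit peptide. It is annotated as two fragments separated by a gap, which the record does not explain. This is fused to the mature form of the Arabidopsis chloroplast small heat shock protein HSP21, followed by a 3xFLAG epitope for immunodetection and the C-terminal fragment of Venus. A CaMV 35S 3′ UTR and polyadenylation signal end the unit. When it is co-expressed with a partner protein carrying the complementary N-terminal Venus fragment, proximity of the two fusions inside the chloroplast reconstitutes fluorescence and so reports an interaction.
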