Addgene plasmid #172805: pLBT0090
Purpose: Level 1 module containing 35S-HSP21-cVENUS_P3 F
Depositing lab: Benjamin Field. Depositing organization: CNRS DR12, Delegation Provence et Corse. Publication: MoBiFC: development of a modular bimolecular fluorescence complementation toolkit for the analysis of chloroplast protein-protein interactions. Velay F, Soula M, Mehrez M, Belbachir C, D'Alessandro S, Laloi C, Crete P, Field B. Plant Methods. 2022 May 26;18(1):69. doi: 10.1186/s13007-022-00902-1. PubMed 35619173.
Backbone
  Vector backbone: pICH47751
  Backbone manufacturer: Engler et al. 2014
  Vector type: Synthetic Biology
Growth in bacteria
  Bacterial resistance: Ampicillin, 100 μg/mL
  Growth temperature: 37°C
  Growth strain: DH5alpha
  Copy number: High Copy
Gene/Insert
  Gene/Insert name: p35S-5UTMV-CTPSSU-mHSP21-3XFLAGcVENUS-3U+TER35S
  Species: A. thaliana (mustard weed)
  Cloning method: Restriction Enzyme; 5′ cloning site Unknown (unknown if destroyed)
Terms and licenses: Academic/Nonprofit Terms; Industry Terms: Not Available to Industry
Depositor comments: Please visit https://www.biorxiv.org/content/10.1101/2021.03.01.433373v1 for bioRxiv preprint.
How to cite: pLBT0090 was a gift from Benjamin Field (Addgene plasmid # 172805 ; http://n2t.net/addgene:172805 ; RRID:Addgene_172805)
